>Addgene plasmid #69347 | poRibo-T2 | addgene partial sequence | sequence record 125350 | pBR322ori-F 5'-GGGAAACGCCTGGTATCTTT-3'
TCTGACTTGAGCGTCGATTTTTGTGATGCTCGTCAGGGGGGCGGAGCCTATGGAAAAACGCCAGCAACGC
GGCCTTTTTACGGTTCCTGGCCTTTTGCTGGCGGCCGCGATCTCTCACCTACCAAACAATGCCCCCCTGC
AAAAAATAAATTCATATAAAAAACATACAGATAACCATCTGCGGTGATAAATTATCTCTGGCGGTGTTGA
CATAAATACCACTGGCGGTTATACTGAGCACGGGTACCGGCCGCTGAGAAAAAGCGAAGCGGCACTGCTC
TTTAACAATTTATCAGACAATCTGTGTGGGCACTCGAAGATACGGATTCTTAACGTCGCAAGACGAAAAA
TGAATACCAAGTCTCAAGAGTGAACACGTAATTCATTACGAAGTTTAATTCTTTGAGCGTCAAACTTTTA
AATTGAAGAGTTTGATCATGGCTCAGATTGAACGCTGGCGGCAGGCCTAACACATGCAAGTCGAACGGTA
ACAGGAAGAAGCTTGCTTCTTTGCTGACGAGTGGCGGACGGGTGAGTAATGTCTGGGAAACTGCCTGATG
GAGGGGGATAACTACTGGAAACGGTAGCTAATACCGCATAACGTCGCAAGACCAAAGAGGGGGACCTTCG
GGCCTCTTGCCATCGGATGTGCCCAGATGGGATTAGCTAGTAGGTGGGGTAACGGCTCACCTAGGCGACG
ATCCCTAGCTGGTCTGAGAGGATGACCAGCCACACTGGAACTGAGACACGGTCCAGACTCCTACGGGAGG
CAGCAGTGGGGAATATTGCACAATGGGCGCAAGCCTGATGCAGCCATGCCGCGTGTATGAAGAAGGCCTT
CGGGTTGTAAAGTACTTTCAGCGGGGAGGAAGGGAGTAAAGTTAATACCTTTGCTCATTGACGTTACCCG
CAGAAGAAGCACCGGCTAACTCCGTGCCAGCAGCCGCGGTAATACGGAGGGTGCAAGCGTTAATCGGAAT
TACTGGGCG
