>Addgene plasmid #69347 | poRibo-T2 | addgene partial sequence | sequence record 125351 | pBAD-R 5'-GATTTAATCTGTATCAGG-3'
AACAGCTTCGGCGTTGTAAGCTTAAGCTCACAACCCGAAGATGTTTCTTTCGATTCATCATCGTGTTGCG
AAAATTTGAGAGACTCACGAACAACTCTCGTTGTTCAGTGTTTCAATTTTCAGCTTGATCCAGATTTTTA
AAGAGCAAATATCTCAAACATCACCCGAAGATGAGTTTTGAGATATTAAGGTCGGCGACTTTCACTCACA
AACCAGCAAGTGGCGTCCCCTAGGGGATTCGAACCCCTGTTACCGCCGTGAAAGGGCGGTGTCCTGGGCC
TCTAGACGAAGGGGACACGAAAATTGCTTATCACGCGTTGCGTGATATTTTCGTGTAGGGTGAGCTTTCA
TTAATAGAAAGCGAACGGCCTTATTCTCTTCAGCCTCACTCCCAACGCGTAAACGCCTTGCTTTTCACTT
TCTATCAGACAATCTGTGTGAGCACTACAAAGTACGCTTCTTTAAGGTACCACAATGATCCAACCGCAGG
TTCCCCTACGGTTACCTTGTTACGACTTCACCCCAGTCATGAATCACAAAGTGGTAAGCGCCCTCCTTTT
TTTTTCTGCGCTTACACACCCGGCCTATCAACGTCGTCGTCTTCAACGTTCCTTCAGGACCCTTAAAGGG
TCAGGGAGAACTCATCTCGGGGCAAGTTTCGTGCTTAGATGCTTTCAGCACTTATCTCTTCCGCATTTAG
CTACCGGGCAGTGCCATTGGCATGACAACCCGAACACCAGTGATGCGTCCACTCCGGTCCTCTCGTACTA
GGAGCAGCCCCCCTCAGTTCTCCAGCGCCCACGGCAGATAGGGACCGAACTGTCTCACGACGTTCTAAAC
CCAGCTCGCGTACCACTTTAAATGGCGAACAGCCATACCCTTGGGACCTACTTCAGCCCCAGGATGTGAT
GAGCCGACATCGAGGTGCCAAACACCGCCGTCGATATGAACTCTTGGGCGGTATCAGCCTGTTATCCCCG
GAGTACCTTTTATCCGTTGAGCGATGGCCCTTCCATTCAGAACCACCGGATCAC
