[The description below was written by a language model from this plasmid's Addgene catalogue record.]
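Description:
poRibo-T2 is a bacterial expression plasmid of about 7.5 kb built on the pAM552 backbone (roughly 3 kb) and selected with ampicillin. The record does not state the origin of replication, and the copy number is listed as unknown. No feature table is available, so the layout of individual elements cannot be described beyond the catalogue fields.

The roughly 4.5 kb insert, oRibo-T, encodes an orthogonal version of Ribo-T, an engineered ribosome whose small and large subunits are tethered rather than free to dissociate and exchange. In this version the anti-Shine-Dalgarno sequence has been changed to an orthogonal one. In general, this redirects the engineered ribosome towards mRNAs carrying a matching altered Shine-Dalgarno sequence and away from normal cellular messages. Because the subunits are linked, the whole ribosome is dedicated to the orthogonal messages, not just its small subunit.

Expression is driven by the phage lambda pL promoter, which here carries a G to T point mutation. The record does not explain the effect of this mutation. pL is controlled by the lambda cI repressor, and the plasmid is maintained in a host strain that supplies cI so that the promoter stays repressed at low temperature. This arrangement is commonly used to keep potentially burdensome rRNA constructs silent during propagation.

The construct is suited to work on orthogonal translation systems in bacteria, such as expressing a ribosome population that is insulated from host protein synthesis, which can be engineered or mutated independently of the cell's native ribosomes.
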