Addgene plasmid #69347: poRibo-T2
Purpose: Ribo-T with orthogonal anti-Shine-Dalgarno sequence, and pL G to T mutation
Depositing lab: Michael Jewett. Depositing organization: Northwestern University. Publication: Protein synthesis by ribosomes with tethered subunits. Orelle C, Carlson ED, Szal T, Florin T, Jewett MC, Mankin AS. Nature. 2015 Jul 29. doi: 10.1038/nature14862. PubMed 26222032.
Backbone
  Vector backbone: pAM552
  Backbone size w/o insert (bp): 3015
  Total vector size (bp): 7480
  Vector type: Bacterial Expression
Growth in bacteria
  Bacterial resistance: Ampicillin, 100 μg/mL
  Growth temperature: 30°C
  Growth strain: POP2136
  Growth instructions: Strain contains cI repressor to repress pL promoter at 30 oC.
  Copy number: Unknown
Gene/Insert
  Gene/Insert name: oRibo-T
  Insert size (bp): 4465
Terms and licenses: Academic/Nonprofit Terms; Industry Terms: Not Available to Industry
How to cite: poRibo-T2 was a gift from Michael Jewett (Addgene plasmid # 69347 ; http://n2t.net/addgene:69347 ; RRID:Addgene_69347)
